>Addgene plasmid #20427 | pWZL Neo Myr Flag AURKA | addgene partial sequence | sequence record 26249 | 20427 with pWZL-Fwd
CTCCTTCTCTAGGCGCCGGCCGGATCCAGAATTCGCCACCATGGGGTCTTCAAAATCTAAACCAAAGGAC
CCCAGCCAGCGCCGGCGCAGGATCCGAGGTTACCTTGACTACAAAGACGATGACGACAAGCAATTGACAA
GTTTGTACAAAAAAGTTGGCATGGACCGATCTAAAGAAAACTGCATTTCAGGACCTGTTAAGGCTACAGC
TCCAGTTGGAGGTCCAAAACGTGTTCTCGTGACTCAGCAATTTCCTTGTCAGAATCCATTACCTGTAAAT
AGTGGCCAGGCTCAGCGGGTCTTGTGTCCTTCAAATTCTTCCCAGCGCGTTCCTTTGCAAGCACAAAAGC
TTGTCTCCAGTCACAAGCCGGTTCAGAATCAGAAGCAGAAGCAATTGCAGGCAACCAGTGTACCTCATCC
TGTCTCCAGGCCACTGAATAACACCCAAAAGAGCAAGCAGCCCCTGCCATCGGCACCTGAAAATAATCCT
GAGGAGGAACTGGCATCAAAACAGAAAAATGAAGAATCAAAAAAGAGGCAGTGGGCTTTGGAAGACTTTG
AAATTGGTCGCCCTCTGGGTAAAGGAAAGTTTGGTAATGTTTATTTGGCAAGAGAAAAGCAAAGCAAGTT
TATTCTGGCTCTTAAAGTGTTATTTAAAGCTCAGCTGGAGAAAGCCGGA
