[The description below was written by a language model from this plasmid's Addgene catalogue record.]
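Description:
pWZL Neo Myr Flag AURKA is a retroviral mammalian expression plasmid carrying the human aurora kinase A (AURKA) open reading frame in the pWZL-Neo-Myr-Flag-DEST backbone. It is propagated in bacteria under ampicillin selection, in a recombination-deficient strain chosen to limit rearrangement, a common precaution for retroviral vectors with repeated sequences. Its copy number is not recorded. In mammalian cells, transduced or transfected populations are selected with G418 through the neomycin resistance marker. No feature table accompanies the entry, so the promoter driving the insert, the linkage between the insert and the neomycin marker, and the bacterial origin are not explicitly stated.

The AURKA coding sequence was first cloned into a Gateway entry vector and then moved into the destination backbone by an LR recombination reaction. This places it in frame behind two N-terminal elements supplied by the backbone: a myristoylation signal and a Flag epitope. A myristoylation signal directs lipid modification that targets the fusion protein to membranes, an approach often used to promote kinase activation. The Flag tag allows detection or immunoprecipitation with anti-Flag antibodies.

The construct belongs to a library of myristoylated, Flag-tagged human kinase clones built for a study that used integrative genomic approaches to identify breast cancer oncogenes, which suggests use in stable kinase overexpression and gain-of-function screening. The depositors note that the identity of the gene was verified but that the clone was not fully sequenced for minor mutations. It carries a known change that produces an I57V substitution in the protein.
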