Addgene plasmid #20427: pWZL Neo Myr Flag AURKA
Depositing lab: William Hahn & Jean Zhao. Depositing organization: Dana-Farber Cancer Institute. Publication: Integrative Genomic Approaches Identify IKBKE as a Breast Cancer Oncogene (Kinase Library Clones). Boehm JS, Zhao JJ, Yao J, Kim SY, Firestein R, Dunn IF, Sjostrom SK, Garraway LA, Weremowicz S, Richardson AL, Greulich H, Stewart CJ, Mulvey LA, Shen RR, Ambrogio L, Hirozane-Kishikawa T, Hill DE, Vidal M, Meyerson M, Grenier JK, Hinkle G, Root DE, Roberts TM, Lander ES, Polyak K, Hahn WC. Cell. 2007 Jun 15. 129(6):1065-1079. 10.1016/j.cell.2007.03.052 PubMed 17574021.
Backbone
  Vector backbone: pWZL-Neo-Myr-Flag-DEST
  Backbone manufacturer: William Hahn Lab (available at Addgene, #15300)
  Vector type: Mammalian Expression, Retroviral
  Selectable markers: Neomycin (select with G418)
Growth in bacteria
  Bacterial resistance: Ampicillin, 100 μg/mL
  Growth temperature: 37°C
  Growth strain: Stbl3
  Growth instructions: Stbl3 cells to prevent recombination.
  Copy number: Unknown
Gene/Insert
  Gene/Insert name: AURKA (alt name: aurora kinase A)
  Species: H. sapiens (human)
  GenBank ID: NM_003600
  Entrez Gene: AURKA (a.k.a. AIK, ARK1, AURA, BTAK, PPP1R47, STK15, STK6, STK7)
  Tag / fusion protein: Myr (N terminal on backbone); Flag (N terminal on backbone)
  Cloning method: Gateway Cloning
  Sequencing primers: 5′ pWZL-Fwd (GAA CCT CCT CGT TCG ACC); 3′ pWZL-Rev (TTC CGG GCC CTC ACA TTG)
Resource information
  A portion of this plasmid was derived from a plasmid made by: 1-H4
Terms and licenses: Academic/Nonprofit Terms; Industry Terms: Not Available to Industry
Depositor comments: ORFs were cloned into Gateway compatible pEntry vectors. An LR recombination reaction was performed to move the ORF to pWZL-Neo-Myr-Flag DEST such that the ORF would have 5' myristoylation and flag tags. This plasmid is part of a kinase library, and the gene has been verified, but has not been fully sequenced for minor mutations. Please see the following link for plasmids from this article that are not part of the kinase library http://www.addgene.org/pubmed/17574021 There is a mutation in the sequence causing I57V substitution in the aa sequence.
How to cite: pWZL Neo Myr Flag AURKA was a gift from William Hahn & Jean Zhao (Addgene plasmid # 20427 ; http://n2t.net/addgene:20427 ; RRID:Addgene_20427)
